Addgene plasmid #41228: TAL3054
Depositing lab: Keith Joung. Depositing organization: Massachusetts General Hospital. Publication: Targeted gene disruption in somatic zebrafish cells using engineered TALENs. Sander JD, Cade L, Khayter C, Reyon D, Peterson RT, Joung JK, Yeh JR. Nat Biotechnol. 2011 Aug 5;29(8):697-8. doi: 10.1038/nbt.1934. PubMed 21822241.
Backbone
  Vector backbone: JDS74
  Backbone manufacturer: Addgene plasmid #32288
  Backbone size w/o insert (bp): 6447
  Vector type: Mammalian Expression ; T7
Growth in bacteria
  Bacterial resistance: Ampicillin, 100 μg/mL
  Growth temperature: 37°C
  Growth strain: XL1 Blue
  Copy number: High Copy
Gene/Insert
  Gene/Insert name: ZebrafishCommunity-cln3-Left (alt name: cln3)
  Species: D. rerio (zebrafish)
  Insert size (bp): 1640
  Entrez Gene: zgc:92244
  Promoter: CMV
  Tag / fusion protein: 3X Flag (N terminal on backbone); WT FOKI (C terminal on backbone)
  Cloning method: Restriction Enzyme; 5′ cloning site N/A (destroyed during cloning); 3′ cloning site N/A (destroyed during cloning)
  Sequencing primers: 5′ CMV-F; 3′ BGH-rev
Terms and licenses: Academic/Nonprofit Terms; Industry Terms: Not Available to Industry
Depositor comments: Target binding site: TGTGTCTTCAGGTCGTTG It is strongly recommended that users perform a diagnostic digest to verify this plasmid prior to use. For example, a double digest of the plasmid with BamHI and KpnI should result in two bands at 2.3kb and 5.8kb.
How to cite: TAL3054 was a gift from Keith Joung (Addgene plasmid # 41228 ; http://n2t.net/addgene:41228 ; RRID:Addgene_41228)
