[The description below was written by a language model from this plasmid's Addgene catalogue record.]
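Description:
TAL3054 is a TALEN expression plasmid encoding the left-hand monomer of a nuclease pair directed against the zebrafish cln3 gene. It is built on the JDS74 backbone (about 6.4 kb without insert), which is classed as a mammalian expression vector that also carries a T7 promoter. It is maintained in E. coli as a high-copy plasmid under ampicillin selection. The record does not include a feature table, so details such as the origin of replication and polyadenylation signal are not explicitly listed, although the use of a BGH reverse sequencing primer suggests a BGH terminator region downstream of the coding sequence.

The roughly 1.6 kb insert is an engineered array of TAL effector repeats designed to recognise a specific 18-nucleotide site in cln3. It was cloned by restriction enzyme assembly into the backbone in a way that destroyed the flanking cloning sites. The backbone supplies the remaining parts of the fusion protein: an N-terminal 3X FLAG tag for detection and a C-terminal wild-type FokI nuclease domain. Because FokI cleaves only as a dimer, this construct is meant to be used together with a matching right-hand TALEN that binds the opposite strand nearby, so that the two FokI domains meet over the spacer and create a double-strand break. Error-prone repair of that break can then produce disruptive indels.

The CMV promoter allows direct expression in transfected cells. The T7 promoter permits in vitro transcription of mRNA, which fits the associated work on targeted gene disruption in somatic zebrafish cells.
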