>Addgene plasmid #41228 | TAL3054 | depositor partial sequence | sequence record 54867 | TAL3054 sequence 2430 bps
TCTAGAGCTAGCACCATGGACTACAAAGACCATGACGGTGATTATAAAGATCATGACATCGATTACAAGG
ATGACGATGACAAGATGGCCCCCAAGAAGAAGAGGAAGGTGGGCATTCACCGCGGGGTACCTATGGTGGA
CTTGAGGACACTCGGTTATTCGCAACAGCAACAGGAGAAAATCAAGCCTAAGGTCAGGAGCACCGTCGCG
CAACACCACGAGGCGCTTGTGGGGCATGGCTTCACTCATGCGCATATTGTCGCGCTTTCACAGCACCCTG
CGGCGCTTGGGACGGTGGCTGTCAAATACCAAGATATGATTGCGGCCCTGCCCGAAGCCACGCACGAGGC
AATTGTAGGGGTCGGTAAACAGTGGTCGGGAGCGCGAGCACTTGAGGCGCTGCTGACTGTGGCGGGTGAG
CTTAGGGGGCCTCCGCTCCAGCTCGACACCGGGCAGCTGCTGAAGATCGCGAAGAGAGGGGGAGTAACAG
CGGTAGAGGCAGTGCACGCCTGGCGCAATGCGCTCACCGGGGCCCCCTTGAACCTGACCCCAGACCAGGT
AGTCGCAATCGCGAACAATAATGGGGGAAAGCAAGCCCTGGAAACCGTGCAAAGGTTGTTGCCGGTCCTT
TGTCAAGACCACGGCCTTACACCGGAGCAAGTCGTGGCCATTGCAAGCAATGGGGGTGGCAAACAGGCTC
TTGAGACGGTTCAGAGACTTCTCCCAGTTCTCTGTCAAGCCCACGGGCTGACTCCCGATCAAGTTGTAGC
GATTGCGAATAACAATGGAGGGAAACAAGCATTGGAGACTGTCCAACGGCTCCTTCCCGTGTTGTGTCAA
GCCCACGGTTTGACGCCTGCACAAGTGGTCGCCATCGCCTCGAATGGCGGCGGTAAGCAGGCGCTGGAAA
CAGTACAGCGCCTGCTGCCTGTACTGTGCCAGGATCATGGACTGACCCCAGACCAGGTAGTCGCAATCGC
GTCACATGACGGGGGAAAGCAAGCCCTGGAAACCGTGCAAAGGTTGTTGCCGGTCCTTTGTCAAGACCAC
GGCCTTACACCGGAGCAAGTCGTGGCCATTGCAAGCAATGGGGGTGGCAAACAGGCTCTTGAGACGGTTC
AGAGACTTCTCCCAGTTCTCTGTCAAGCCCACGGGCTGACTCCCGATCAAGTTGTAGCGATTGCGTCCAA
CGGTGGAGGGAAACAAGCATTGGAGACTGTCCAACGGCTCCTTCCCGTGTTGTGTCAAGCCCACGGTTTG
ACGCCTGCACAAGTGGTCGCCATCGCCAGCCATGATGGCGGTAAGCAGGCGCTGGAAACAGTACAGCGCC
TGCTGCCTGTACTGTGCCAGGATCATGGACTGACCCCAGACCAGGTAGTCGCAATCGCGTCGAACATTGG
GGGAAAGCAAGCCCTGGAAACCGTGCAAAGGTTGTTGCCGGTCCTTTGTCAAGACCACGGCCTTACACCG
GAGCAAGTCGTGGCCATTGCAAATAATAACGGTGGCAAACAGGCTCTTGAGACGGTTCAGAGACTTCTCC
CAGTTCTCTGTCAAGCCCACGGGCTGACTCCCGATCAAGTTGTAGCGATTGCGAATAACAATGGAGGGAA
ACAAGCATTGGAGACTGTCCAACGGCTCCTTCCCGTGTTGTGTCAAGCCCACGGTTTGACGCCTGCACAA
GTGGTCGCCATCGCCTCGAATGGCGGCGGTAAGCAGGCGCTGGAAACAGTACAGCGCCTGCTGCCTGTAC
TGTGCCAGGATCATGGACTGACCCCAGACCAGGTAGTCGCAATCGCGTCACATGACGGGGGAAAGCAAGC
CCTGGAAACCGTGCAAAGGTTGTTGCCGGTCCTTTGTCAAGACCACGGCCTTACACCGGAGCAAGTCGTG
GCCATTGCAAATAATAACGGTGGCAAACAGGCTCTTGAGACGGTTCAGAGACTTCTCCCAGTTCTCTGTC
AAGCCCACGGGCTGACTCCCGATCAAGTTGTAGCGATTGCGTCCAACGGTGGAGGGAAACAAGCATTGGA
GACTGTCCAACGGCTCCTTCCCGTGTTGTGTCAAGCCCACGGTTTGACGCCTGCACAAGTGGTCGCCATC
GCCTCGAATGGCGGCGGTAAGCAGGCGCTGGAAACAGTACAGCGCCTGCTGCCTGTACTGTGCCAGGATC
ATGGACTGACACCCGAACAGGTGGTCGCCATTGCTAATAATAACGGAGGACGGCCAGCCTTGGAGTCCAT
CGTAGCCCAATTGTCCAGGCCCGATCCCGCGTTGGCTGCGTTAACGAATGACCATCTGGTGGCGTTGGCA
TGTCTTGGTGGACGACCCGCGCTCGATGCAGTCAAAAAGGGTCTGCCTCATGCTCCCGCATTGATCAAAA
GAACCAACCGGCGGATTCCCGAGAGAACTTCCCATCGAGTCGCGGGATCC
