>Addgene plasmid #41228 | TAL3054 | addgene partial sequence | sequence record 56007 | JDS-TALEN-F 5'-TAGGGGTCGGTAAACAGTGG-3'
TGCTGACTGTGGCGGGTGAGCTTAGGGGGCCTCCGCTCCAGCTCGACACCGGGCAGCTGCTGAAGATCGC
GAAGAGAGGGGGAGTAACAGCGGTAGAGGCAGTGCACGCCTGGCGCAATGCGCTCACCGGGGCCCCCTTG
AACCTGACCCCAGACCAGGTAGTCGCAATCGCGAACAATAATGGGGGAAAGCAAGCCCTGGAAACCGTGC
AAAGGTTGTTGCCGGTCCTTTGTCAAGACCACGGCCTTACACCGGAGCAAGTCGTGGCCATTGCAAGCAA
TGGGGGTGGCAAACAGGCTCTTGAGACGGTTCAGAGACTTCTCCCAGTTCTCTGTCAAGCCCACGGGCTG
ACTCCCGATCAAGTTGTAGCGATTGCGAATAACAATGGAGGGAAACAAGCATTGGAGACTGTCCAACGGC
TCCTTCCCGTGTTGTGTCAAGCCCACGGTTTGACGCCTGCACAAGTGGTCGCCATCGCCTCGAATGGCGG
CGGTAAGCAGGCGCTGGAAACAGTACAGCGCCTGCTGCCTGTACTGTGCCAGGATCATGGACTGACCCCA
GACCAGGTAGTCGCAATCGCGTCACATGACGGGGGAAAGCAAGCCCTGGAAACCGTGCAAAGGTTGTTGC
CGGTCCTTTGTCAAGACCACGGCCTTACACCGGAGCAAGTCGTGGCCATTGCAAGCAATGGGGGTGGCAA
ACAGGCTCTTGAGACGGTTCAGAGACTTCTCCCAGTTCTCTGTCAAGCCCACGGGCTGACTCCCGATCAA
GTTGTAGCGATTGCGTCCAACGGTGGAGGGAAACAAGCATTGGAGACTGTCCAACGGCTCCTTCCCGTGT
TGTGTCAAGCCCACGGTTTGACGCCTGCACAAGTGGTCGCCATCGCCA
